Addgene plasmid #226635: pDL1403
Purpose: This plasmid induces natural competence in classical biotype Vibrio cholerae and expresses the genes tfox and qstR.
Depositing lab: Andrew Camilli. Depositing organization: Tufts University. Publication: A Vibrio cholerae anti-phage system depletes nicotinamide adenine dinucleotide to restrict virulent bacteriophages. Woldetsadik YA, Lazinski DW, Camilli A. mBio. 2024 Oct 8:e0245724. doi: 10.1128/mbio.02457-24. PubMed 39377576.
Backbone
  Vector backbone: pMMB67EH
Growth in bacteria
  Bacterial resistance: Ampicillin, 100 μg/mL
  Growth temperature: 37°C
  Growth strain: Pir1
  Copy number: Unknown
Gene/Insert 1
  Gene/Insert name: tfox
  Species: Vibrio cholerae
Gene/Insert 2
  Gene/Insert name: qstR
  Species: Vibrio cholerae
Terms and licenses: Academic/Nonprofit Terms; Industry Terms: Not Available to Industry
Depositor comments: Please visit https://doi.org/10.1101/2024.06.17.599363 for bioRxiv preprint.
How to cite: pDL1403 was a gift from Andrew Camilli (Addgene plasmid # 226635 ; http://n2t.net/addgene:226635 ; RRID:Addgene_226635)
