[The description below was written by a language model from this plasmid's Addgene catalogue record and pLannotate feature annotations shown in this document.]
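Description:
pDL1403 is a 5.6 kb bacterial expression plasmid that induces natural competence in classical biotype Vibrio cholerae by expressing two V. cholerae competence regulators, tfoX and qstR. The catalogue lists pMMB67EH as the backbone, and the expression module fits that lineage: a tac promoter with a lac operator, a residual pUC-type multiple cloning site, downstream rrnB 5S/T1/T2 terminators, and a lacI gene under the lacIq promoter. However, the annotated replication region is a p15A origin with a small RSF-type fragment, not the broad-host-range replicon usually associated with pMMB67EH, so the backbone appears to have been modified. The record does not explain this, nor why a Pir1 strain is listed for propagation. Selection is by ampicillin through the bla gene, which has its own promoter. An IncP oriT with traJ indicates that the plasmid can be mobilised by conjugation from a suitable donor into Vibrio.

The payload lies directly downstream of the tac promoter and operator, which wrap around the origin of the circular map. The first open reading frame is annotated by homology to Aliivibrio fischeri TfoX and corresponds to the V. cholerae tfoX insert. Further downstream, a short hit to E. coli NarP most likely marks the LuxR-type DNA-binding domain of QstR, although the automated annotation does not name that gene. Both genes appear to be arranged for co-transcription from the IPTG-inducible promoter, kept repressed by the overproduced lac repressor until induction. This would bypass the natural signals that normally switch on competence, allowing DNA uptake and transformation-based genome editing in classical strains. The associated publication concerns a V. cholerae anti-phage defence system.
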