Features (pLannotate 1.2.2; 17 found; start..end, strand, type, name):
      1..30      -  misc_feature   MCS (fragment): pUC18/19 multiple cloning site
     48..611     +  CDS            tfoX1 (fragment): TFOX_ALIF1 - Also known as sxy1 From Aliivibrio fischeri (strain ATCC 700601 / ES114) (Vibrio fischeri).
   1101..1253    +  CDS            narP (fragment): NARP_ECOLI - Protein inferred from homology: Swiss-Prot protein existence level 3. This protein activates the expression of the nitrate reductase (narGHJI) and formate dehydrogenase-N (fdnGHI) operons and represses the transcription of the fumarate reductase (frdABCD) operon in response to a nitrate/nitrite induction signal transmitted by either the NarX or NarQ proteins. From Escherichia coli (strain K12).
   1394..1509    +  ncRNA          5S rRNA: Accession: RF00001 - 5S ribosomal RNA
   1513..1599    +  terminator     rrnB T1 terminator: Escherichia coli rrnB; transcription terminator T1 from the E. coli rrnB gene
   1691..1718    +  terminator     rrnB T2 terminator: transcription terminator T2 from the E. coli rrnB gene
   1737..1828    +  promoter       AmpR promoter: bla
   1829..2689    +  CDS            AmpR: β-lactamase; bla; confers resistance to ampicillin, carbenicillin, and related antibiotics
   2708..3253    +  rep_origin     p15A ori: Plasmids containing the medium-copy-number p15A origin of replication can be propagated in E. coli cells that contain a second plasmid with the ColE1 origin.
   3341..3396    +  rep_origin     RSF ori (fragment): Plasmids containing the RSF 1030 origin of replication can be propagated in E. coli cells that contain additional plasmids with compatible origins.
   3630..3739    +  oriT           oriT: incP origin of transfer
   3772..4143    +  CDS            traJ: oriT-recognizing protein; traJ
   4166..5248    -  CDS            lacI: lac repressor; lacI; The lac repressor binds to the lac operator to inhibit transcription in E. coli. This inhibition can be relieved by adding lactose or isopropyl-β-D-thiogalactopyranoside (IPTG).
   5249..5326    -  promoter       lacIq promoter: lacI (mutant); In the lacIq allele, a single base change in the promoter boosts expression of the lacI gene about 10-fold.
   5379..5480    -  CDS            yciV (fragment): RNAAM_ECOLI - Also known as trpH From Escherichia coli (strain K12).
   5556..5584    +  promoter       tac promoter: strong E. coli promoter; hybrid between the trp and lac UV5 promoters
   5592..5608    +  protein_bind   lac operator: The lac repressor binds to the lac operator to inhibit transcription in E. coli. This inhibition can be relieved by adding lactose or isopropyl-β-D-thiogalactopyranoside (IPTG). lac repressor encoded by lacI
>Addgene plasmid #226635 | pDL1403 | addgene full sequence | sequence record 456795 | Addgene NGS Result
AAGCTTGCATGCCTGCAGGTCGACTCTAGATAGGAGGTAACATGAATGAGCAACAGTTTTTCGACTACGT
AACTAAGTTTGGCGCCTACCAAAAACGCTCGATGTTTGGTGGTATTGGCTTGTTTCAACACGACGCTATG
TATGTGTTGGTCAGTGAAGACCGCATTTTTGTGCGTGGTGGAGAAGAGCTCGACCCTGAGCTCTTGGCCT
TAGGGTGCGAGAAATATCGCCATGTTAAAAAACAGACAACGGCAACCGTAAACTATTACGACATCACTGA
ACTGTATGAGCAACATCACCCTGAGCTAGACTCGATTATTGAACGCTCGATTCAGTTTTCTGTGAATCAG
CGGGAATTTCAACGCTCAGCAGCCAGTCGTCGTCTACGGGATTTACCCAATATGCAACTGACTTTGGAGC
GTATGGTAAAAAAAGCGGGCATTGACGATGTGGAAACTTTTATGAGCCTCGGTGCGCCAGAAGTGTTTAA
TAAGGTGCGTCAAGCTTATGGAAGTGATGTCGATGTAAAACTACTGTGGAAGTTTGCGGGTGCGATTGAA
GGCATTCACTGGAAACTGCTGCAAGAGCCGCGTAAGCGCCAACTGTTAGAAAGTTGTCAGCAGCGTTAGG
GGGTCATCATGCAACGAGCCAACTATGCACGCACGATTTATTTATTAACGACACAGCCAAAAGCGTTACA
TCCCAGTATTCAAGCCGCCATTGAGCAGTTGAATCTGCCCGTCCCGGTGATTGAACCAGAACGCTTATTG
CGCGAGTATCAATCCGATAAACACAAAATATTGTTGCTCGACCATGCGGAAAATGGCCTGATTCGCCAGC
AATTGGGTCCCCTAAAGCTTACCAGCCCGTACTTCGAAACCATCTTGTTTAATGTCGAGAAACGGTTAAG
AACAGAAGATCTGCTCACTTTTGGCAACCTCAAAGGTCTGTTTTATGCCAATGAAGACACAGGCTTTATT
GCCCACGGTCTTGGGGAGATCATTAATGGCCAAAACTGGCTACCTCGCCATGTCAGCAGTCAGTTGCTGC
ATTACTATCGTTACGCTTTCCAAAGCCATCAAGTTCAAGCCACGGTCGATTTGACTGCACGTGAAATTCA
GATCCTGCGCTGTTTACAAACTGGCGCATCGAATATGCAAATCGCTGAGAATTTATTTATTAGTGAGTTC
ACGGTGAAATCGCATCTTTATCAGATATTTAAAAAGCTAAACGTGAAAAATCGAGTCAAAGCGATCGCTT
GGGTTAATCAAAATTTACTGTAAAGGCGCTCAACCTAGCGGAGTGAATTCGGCTGTTTTGGCGGATGAGA
GAAGATTTTCAGCCTGATACAGATTAAATCAGAACGCAGAAGCGGTCTGATAAAACAGAATTTGCCTGGC
GGCAGTAGCGCGGTGGTCCCACCTGACCCCATGCCGAACTCAGAAGTGAAACGCCGTAGCGCCGATGGTA
GTGTGGGGTCTCCCCATGCGAGAGTAGGGAACTGCCAGGCATCAAATAAAACGAAAGGCTCAGTCGAAAG
ACTGGGCCTTTCGTTTTATCTGTTGTTTGTCGGTGAACGCTCTCCTGAGTAGGACAAATCCGCCGGGAGC
GGATTTGAACGTTGCGAAGCAACGGCCCGGAGGGTGGCGGGCAGGACGCCCGCCATAAACTGCCAGGCAT
CAAATTAAGCAGAAGGCCATCCTGACGGATGGCCTTTTTGCGTTTCTACAAACTCTTTTGTTTATTTTTC
TAAATACATTCAAATATGTATCCGCTCATGAGACAATAACCCTGATAAATGCTTCAATAATATTGAAAAA
GGAAGAGTATGAGTATTCAACATTTCCGTGTCGCCCTTATTCCCTTTTTTGCGGCATTTTGCCTTCCTGT
TTTTGCTCACCCAGAAACGCTGGTGAAAGTAAAAGATGCTGAAGATCAGTTGGGTGCACGAGTGGGTTAC
ATCGAACTGGATCTCAACAGCGGTAAGATCCTTGAGAGTTTTCGCCCCGAAGAACGTTTTCCAATGATGA
GCACTTTTAAAGTTCTGCTATGTGGCGCGGTATTATCCCGTGTTGACGCCGGGCAAGAGCAACTCGGTCG
CCGCATACACTATTCTCAGAATGACTTGGTTGAGTACTCACCAGTCACAGAAAAGCATCTTACGGATGGC
ATGACAGTAAGAGAATTATGCAGTGCTGCCATAACCATGAGTGATAACACTGCGGCCAACTTACTTCTGA
CAACGATCGGAGGACCGAAGGAGCTAACCGCTTTTTTGCACAACATGGGGGATCATGTAACTCGCCTTGA
TCGTTGGGAACCGGAGCTGAATGAAGCCATACCAAACGACGAGCGTGACACCACGATGCCTGTAGCAATG
GCAACAACGTTGCGCAAACTATTAACTGGCGAACTACTTACTCTAGCTTCCCGGCAACAATTAATAGACT
GGATGGAGGCGGATAAAGTTGCAGGACCACTTCTGCGCTCGGCCCTTCCGGCTGGCTGGTTTATTGCTGA
TAAATCTGGAGCCGGTGAGCGTGGGTCTCGCGGTATCATTGCAGCACTGGGGCCAGATGGTAAGCCCTCC
CGTATCGTAGTTATCTACACGACGGGGAGTCAGGCAACTATGGATGAACGAAATAGACAGATCGCTGAGA
TAGGTGCCTCACTGATTAAGCATTGGTAAGATCTCCGGATGATCTTCTTGAGATCGTTTTGGTCTGCGCG
TAATCTCTTGCTCTGAAAACGAAAAAACCGCCTTGCAGGGCGGTTTTTCGAAGGTTCTCTGAGCTACCAA
CTCTTTGAACCGAGGTAACTGGCTTGGAGGAGCGCAGTCACCAAAACTTGTCCTTTCAGTTTAGCCTTAA
CCGGCGCATGACTTCAAGACTAACTCCTCTAAATCAATTACCAGTGGCTGCTGCCAGTGGTGCTTTTGCA
TGTCTTTCCGGGTTGGACTCAAGACGATAGTTACCGGATAAGGCGCAGCGGTCGGACTGAACGGGGGGTT
CGTGCATACAGTCCAGCTTGGAGCGAACTGCCTACCCGGAACTGAGTGTCAGGCGTGGAATGAGACAAAC
GCGGCCATAACAGCGGAATGACACCGGTAAACCGAAAGGCAGGAACAGGAGAGCGCACGAGGGAGCCGCC
AGGGGGAAACGCCTGGTATCTTTATAGTCCTGTCGGGTTTCGCCACCACTGATTTGAGCGTCAGATTTCG
TGATGCTTGTCAGGGGGGCGGAGCCTATGGAAAAACGGCTTTGCCGCGGCCCTCTCACTTCCCTGTTAAG
TATCTTCCTGGCATCTTCCAGGAAATCTCCGCCCCGTTCGTAAGCCATTTCCGCTCGCCGCAGTCGAACG
ACCGAGCGTAGCGAGTCAGTGAGCGAGGAAGCGGAATGCATACGCGTCTCTCGCCTGTCCCCTCAGTTCA
GTAATTTCCTGCATTTGCCTGTTTCCAGTCGGTAGATATTCCACAAAACAGCAGGGAAGCAGCGCTTTTC
CGCTGCATAACCCTGCTTCGGGGTCATTATAGCGATTTTTTCGGTATATCCATCCTTTTTCGCACGATAT
ACAGGATTTTGCCAAAGGGTTCGTGTAGACTTTCCTTGGTGTATCCAACGGCGTCAGCCGGGCAGGATAG
GTGAAGTAGGCCCACCCGCGAGCGGGTGTTCCTTCTTCACTGTCCCTTATTCGCACCTGGCGGTGCTCAA
CGGGAATCCTGCTCTGCGAGGCTGGCCGGCTACCGCCGGCGTAACAGATGAGGGCAAGCGGATGGCTGAT
GAAACCAAGCCAACCAGGAAGGGCAGCCCACCTATCAAGGTGTACTGCCTTCCAGACGAACGAAGAGCGA
TTGAGGAAAAGGCGGCGGCGGCCGGCATGAGCCTGTCGGCCTACCTGCTGGCCGTCGGCCAGGGCTACAA
AATCACGGGCGTCGTGGACTATGAGCACGTCCGCGAGCTGGCCCGCATCAATGGCGACCTGGGCCGCCTG
GGCGGCCTGCTGAAACTCTGGCTCACCGACGACCCGCGCACGGCGCGGTTCGGTGATGCCACGATCCTCG
CCCTGCTGGCGAAGATCGAAGAGAAGCAGGACGAGCTTGGCAAGGTCATGATGGGCGTGGTCCGCCCGAG
GGCAGAGCCATGACTTTTTTAGCGGCCGCCATGGCTCACTGCCCGCTTTCCAGTCGGGAAACCTGTCGTG
CCAGCTGCATTAATGAATCGGCCAACGCGCGGGGAGAGGCGGTTTGCGTATTGGGCGCCAGGGTGGTTTT
TCTTTTCACCAGTGAGACGGGCAACAGCTGATTGCCCTTCACCGCCTGGCCCTGAGAGAGTTGCAGCAAG
CGGTCCACGCTGGTTTGCCCCAGCAGGCGAAAATCCTGTTTGATGGTGGTTAACGGCGGGATATAACATG
AGCTGTCTTCGGTATCGTCGTATCCCACTACCGAGATATCCGCACCAACGCGCAGCCCGGACTCGGTAAT
GGCGCGCATTGCGCCCAGCGCCATCTGATCGTTGGCAACCAGCATCGCAGTGGGAACGATGCCCTCATTC
AGCATTTGCATGGTTTGTTGAAAACCGGACATGGCACTCCAGTCGCCTTCCCGTTCCGCTATCGGCTGAA
TTTGATTGCGAGTGAGATATTTATGCCAGCCAGCCAGACGCAGACGCGCCGAGACAGAACTTAATGGGCC
CGCTAACAGCGCGATTTGCTGGTGACCCAATGCGACCAGATGCTCCACGCCCAGTCGCGTACCGTCTTCA
TGGGAGAAAATAATACTGTTGATGGGTGTCTGGTCAGAGACATCAAGAAATAACGCCGGAACATTAGTGC
AGGCAGCTTCCACAGCAATGGCATCCTGGTCATCCAGCGGATAGTTAATGATCAGCCCACTGACGCGTTG
CGCGAGAAGATTGTGCACCGCCGCTTTACAGGCTTCGACGCCGCTTCGTTCTACCATCGACACCACCACG
CTGGCACCCAGTTGATCGGCGCGAGATTTAATCGCCGCGACAATTTGCGACGGCGCGTGCAGGGCCAGAC
TGGAGGTGGCAACGCCAATCAGCAACGACTGTTTGCCCGCCAGTTGTTGTGCCACGCGGTTGGGAATGTA
ATTCAGCTCCGCCATCGCCGCTTCCACTTTTTCCCGCGTTTTCGCAGAAACGTGGCTGGCCTGGTTCACC
ACGCGGGAAACGGTCTGATAAGAGACACCGGCATACTCTGCGACATCGTATAACGTTACTGGTTTCACAT
TCACCACCCTGAATTGACTCTCTTCCGGGCGCTATCATGCCATACCGCGAAAGGTTTTGCACCATTCGAT
GGTGTCAACGTAAATGCCGCTTCGCCTTCGCGCGCGAATTGCAAGCTGATCCGGGCTTATCGACTGCACG
GTGCACCAATGCTTCTGGCGTCAGGCAGCCATCGGAAGCTGTGGTATGGCTGTGCAGGTCGTAAATCACT
GCATAATTCGTGTCGCTCAAGGCGCACTCCCGTTCTGGATAATGTTTTTTGCGCCGACATCATAACGGTT
CTGGCAAATATTCTGAAATGAGCTGTTGACAATTAATCATCGGCTCGTATAATGTGTGGAATTGTGAGCG
GATAACAATTTCACACAGGAAACAGCTATGACCATGATTACGCC
